Addgene plasmid #175308: pH6HTC_YBX3-Halo
Purpose: Production of HaloTag fusion protein
Depositing lab: Claudia Kutter. Depositing organization: Karolinska Institutet. Publication: Large-scale identification of RBP-RNA interactions by RAPseq refines essentials of post-transcriptional gene regulation. Atanasoai I, Papavasileiou S, Preiß N, Kutter C. bioRxiv 2021.11.08.467743 10.1101/2021.11.08.467743.
Backbone
  Vector backbone: pH6HTC_minus_cer-region
  Vector type: Bacterial Expression ; Cell Free Expression
Growth in bacteria
  Bacterial resistance: Ampicillin, 100 μg/mL
  Growth temperature: 37°C
  Growth strain: DH5alpha
  Copy number: High Copy
Gene/Insert
  Gene/Insert name: YBX3
  Species: H. sapiens (human)
  Entrez Gene: YBX3 (a.k.a. CSDA, CSDA1, DBPA, ZONAB)
  Tag / fusion protein: HaloTag-6xHis (C terminal on backbone)
  Cloning method: Gibson Cloning
Terms and licenses: Academic/Nonprofit Terms; Industry Terms: Not Available to Industry
Depositor comments: Please visit https://doi.org/10.1101/2021.11.08.467743 for bioRxiv preprint.
How to cite: pH6HTC_YBX3-Halo was a gift from Claudia Kutter (Addgene plasmid # 175308 ; http://n2t.net/addgene:175308 ; RRID:Addgene_175308)
