[The description below was written by a language model from this plasmid's Addgene catalogue record and the feature table of its GenBank file.]
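Description:
pH6HTC_YBX3-Halo is a 4,347 bp circular plasmid for bacterial or cell-free expression of human YBX3 (also known as CSDA, DBPA or ZONAB) as a HaloTag fusion protein. It is built on a pH6HTC backbone from which the cer region has been removed, and the insert was introduced by Gibson cloning. The plasmid is maintained in E. coli through a high-copy ColE1/pUC-type origin and selected with ampicillin via the beta-lactamase gene driven by its own AmpR promoter.

Expression is controlled by a bacteriophage T7 promoter and closed by a T7 terminator, so transcription requires T7 RNA polymerase, supplied either by a suitable expression host or by a cell-free transcription/translation system. The rrnB T1 and T2 terminators sit upstream of the T7 promoter, where they limit read-through transcription into the cassette. The YBX3 coding sequence is not annotated as a feature, but it presumably lies in the unannotated stretch between the promoter region and a TEV protease recognition site. The TEV site is followed by the HaloTag, a modified bacterial dehalogenase that bonds covalently to chloroalkane ligands, and then a C-terminal 6xHis tag. The feature table also marks a short histidine run near the start of this region, labelled 7xHis, which the catalogue entry does not list as a tag. It may be an automated annotation rather than a deliberate N-terminal tag.

This arrangement allows metal-affinity purification, covalent capture of the fusion on HaloTag ligand resins or surfaces, and release of YBX3 by TEV cleavage. The associated publication concerns large-scale identification of RNA-binding protein–RNA interactions, consistent with use of the immobilised protein in RNA binding assays.
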