LOCUS       Exported 4347 bp ds-DNA circular SYN 07-OCT-2021
DEFINITION  Production of HaloTag fusion protein.
ACCESSION   .
VERSION     .
KEYWORDS    pH6HTC_YBX3-Halo
SOURCE      synthetic DNA construct
  ORGANISM  synthetic DNA construct
REFERENCE   1 (bases 1 to 4347)
  TITLE     Kutter Lab HaloTag plasmids 2021
REFERENCE   2 (bases 1 to 4347)
  AUTHORS   .
  TITLE     Direct Submission
  JOURNAL   Exported Oct 7, 2021 from SnapGene Server 1.1.58
            http://www.snapgene.com
FEATURES             Location/Qualifiers
     source          1..4347
                     /organism="synthetic DNA construct"
                     /mol_type="other DNA"
     terminator      55..141
                     /gene="Escherichia coli rrnB"
                     /label=rrnB T1 terminator
                     /note="transcription terminator T1 from the E. coli rrnB
                     gene"
     terminator      233..260
                     /label=rrnB T2 terminator
                     /note="transcription terminator T2 from the E. coli rrnB
                     gene"
     primer_bind     342..361
                     /label=T7
                     /note="T7 promoter, forward primer"
     promoter        342..360
                     /label=T7 promoter
                     /note="promoter for bacteriophage T7 RNA polymerase"
     CDS             433..453
                     /codon_start=1
                     /product="6xHis affinity tag"
                     /label=7xHis
                     /translation="HHHHHHH"
     CDS             1334..1354
                     /codon_start=1
                     /product="tobacco etch virus (TEV) protease recognition and
                     cleavage site"
                     /label=TEV site
                     /translation="EDLYFQS"
     CDS             1370..2254
                     /codon_start=1
                     /product="modified bacterial dehalogenase that forms
                     covalent bonds with chloroalkane derivatives"
                     /label=HaloTag(R)
                     /translation="EIGTGFPFDPHYVEVLGERMHYVDVGPRDGTPVLFLHGNPTSSYV
                     WRNIIPHVAPTHRCIAPDLIGMGKSDKPDLGYFFDDHVRFMDAFIEALGLEEVVLVIHD
                     WGSALGFHWAKRNPERVKGIAFMEFIRPIPTWDEWPEFARETFQAFRTTDVGRKLIIDQ
                     NVFIEGTLPMGVVRPLTEVEMDHYREPFLNPVDREPLWRFPNELPIAGEPANIVALVEE
                     YMDWLHQSPVPKLLFWGTPGVLIPPAEAARLAKSLPNCKAVDIGPGLNLLQEDNPDLIG
                     SEIARWLSTLEISG"
     CDS             2255..2272
                     /codon_start=1
                     /product="6xHis affinity tag"
                     /label=6xHis
                     /translation="HHHHHH"
     primer_bind     complement(2283..2301)
                     /label=T7 Term
                     /note="T7 terminator, reverse primer"
     terminator      2297..2344
                     /label=T7 terminator
                     /note="transcription terminator for bacteriophage T7 RNA
                     polymerase"
     promoter        2573..2677
                     /gene="bla"
                     /label=AmpR promoter
     CDS             2678..3538
                     /codon_start=1
                     /gene="bla"
                     /product="beta-lactamase"
                     /label=AmpR
                     /note="confers resistance to ampicillin, carbenicillin, and
                     related antibiotics"
                     /translation="MSIQHFRVALIPFFAAFCLPVFAHPETLVKVKDAEDQLGARVGYI
                     ELDLNSGKILESFRPEERFPMMSTFKVLLCGAVLSRIDAGQEQLGRRIHYSQNDLVEYS
                     PVTEKHLTDGMTVRELCSAAITMSDNTAANLLLTTIGGPKELTAFLHNMGDHVTRLDRW
                     EPELNEAIPNDERDTTMPVAMATTLRKLLTGELLTLASRQQLIDWMEADKVAGPLLRSA
                     LPAGWFIADKSGAGERGSRGIIAALGPDGKPSRIVVIYTTGSQATMDERNRQIAEIGAS
                     LIKHW"
     primer_bind     complement(2896..2915)
                     /label=Amp-R
                     /note="Ampicillin resistance gene, reverse primer"
     rep_origin      complement(3696..4284)
                     /direction=LEFT
                     /label=ori
                     /note="high-copy-number ColE1/pMB1/pBR322/pUC origin of
                     replication"
     primer_bind     complement(3776..3795)
                     /label=pBR322ori-F
                     /note="pBR322 origin, forward primer"
ORIGIN
        1 catatgatgg tagtgtgggg tctccccatg cgagagtagg gaactgccag gcatcaaata
       61 aaacgaaagg ctcagtcgaa agactgggcc tttcgtttta tctgttgttt gtcggtgaac
      121 gctctcctga gtaggacaaa tccgccggga gcggatttga acgttgcgaa gcaacggccc
      181 ggagggtggc gggcaggacg cccgccataa actgccaggc atcaaattaa gcagaaggcc
      241 atcctgacgg atggcctttt tgcgtttcta caaactcttt tgtttatttt tctaaataca
      301 ttcaaatatg tatccgctca tggatctcga tcccgcgaaa ttaatacgac tcactatagg
      361 gtattttaac tttactaagg agcgatcgct tccgaattcc taccgcggat atatgagtga
      421 ggcgggcgag gccaccacca ccaccaccac caccctcccg caggctccga cggaggcggc
      481 cgccgcggct ccccaggacc ccgcgcccaa gagcccggtg ggcagcggtg cgccccaggc
      541 cgcggccccg gcgcccgccg cccacgtcgc aggaaacccc ggtggggacg cggcccccgc
      601 agccacgggc accgcggccg ccgcctcttt agccaccgcc gccggcagcg aagacgcgga
      661 gaaaaaagtt ctcgccacca aagtccttgg cactgtcaaa tggttcaacg tcagaaatgg
      721 atatggattt ataaatcgaa atgacaccaa agaagatgta tttgtacatc agactgccat
      781 caagaagaat aacccacgga aatatctgcg cagtgtagga gatggagaaa ctgtagagtt
      841 tgatgtggtt gaaggagaga agggtgcaga agctgccaat gtgactggcc cggatggagt
      901 tcctgtggaa gggagtcgtt acgctgcaga tcggcgccgt tacagacgtg gctactatgg
      961 aaggcgccgt ggccctcccc ggaatgctgg tgagattgga gagatgaagg atggagtccc
     1021 agagggagca caacttcagg gaccggttca tcgaaatcca acttaccgcc caaggtaccg
     1081 tagcagggga cctcctcgcc cacgacctgc cccagcagtt ggagaggctg aagataaaga
     1141 aaatcagcaa gccaccagtg gtccaaacca gccgtctgtt cgccgtggat accggcgtcc
     1201 ctacaattac cggcgtcgcc cgcgtcctcc taacgctcct tcacaagatg gcaaagaggc
     1261 caaggcaggt gaagcaccaa ctgagaaccc tgctccaccc acccagcaga gcagtgctga
     1321 ggggccaacc actgaggatc tgtactttca gagcgataac gatggatccg aaatcggtac
     1381 tggctttcca ttcgaccccc attatgtgga agtcctgggc gagcgcatgc actacgtcga
     1441 tgttggtccg cgcgatggca cccctgtgct gttcctgcac ggtaacccga cctcctccta
     1501 cgtgtggcgc aacatcatcc cgcatgttgc accgacccat cgctgcattg ctccagacct
     1561 gatcggtatg ggcaaatccg acaaaccaga cctgggttat ttcttcgacg accacgtccg
     1621 cttcatggat gccttcatcg aagccctggg tctggaagag gtcgtcctgg tcattcacga
     1681 ctggggctcc gctctgggtt tccactgggc caagcgcaat ccagagcgcg tcaaaggtat
     1741 tgcatttatg gagttcatcc gccctatccc gacctgggac gaatggccag aatttgcccg
     1801 cgagaccttc caggccttcc gcaccaccga cgtcggccgc aagctgatca tcgatcagaa
     1861 cgtttttatc gagggtacgc tgccgatggg tgtcgtccgc ccgctgactg aagtcgagat
     1921 ggaccattac cgcgagccgt tcctgaatcc tgttgaccgc gagccactgt ggcgcttccc
     1981 aaacgagctg ccaatcgccg gtgagccagc gaacatcgtc gcgctggtcg aagaatacat
     2041 ggactggctg caccagtccc ctgtcccgaa gctgctgttc tggggcaccc caggcgttct
     2101 gatcccaccg gccgaagccg ctcgcctggc caaaagcctg cctaactgca aggctgtgga
     2161 catcggcccg ggtctgaatc tgctgcaaga agacaacccg gacctgatcg gcagcgagat
     2221 cgcgcgctgg ctgtctactc tggagatttc cggtcatcat caccatcacc actaatagtc
     2281 aaccgctgag caataactag cataacccct tggggcctct aaacgggtct tgaggggttt
     2341 tttgctgaaa ggaggaacta tatccggttc gcttgctgtc cataaaaccg cccagtctag
     2401 ctatcgccat gtaagcccac tgcaagctac ctgctttctc tttgcgcttg cgttttccct
     2461 tgtccagata gcccagtagc tgacattcat ccggggtcag caccgtttct gcggactggc
     2521 tttctacgta atggtttctt agacgtcagg tggcactttt cggggaaatg tgcgcggaac
     2581 ccctatttgt ttatttttct aaatacattc aaatatgtat ccgctcatga gacaataacc
     2641 ctgataaatg cttcaataat attgaaaaag gaagagtatg agtattcaac atttccgtgt
     2701 cgcccttatt cccttttttg cggcattttg ccttcctgtt tttgctcacc cagaaacgct
     2761 ggtgaaagta aaagatgctg aagatcagtt gggtgcacga gtgggttaca tcgaactgga
     2821 tctcaacagc ggtaagatcc ttgagagttt tcgccccgaa gaacgttttc caatgatgag
     2881 cactttcaaa gttctgctat gtggcgcggt attatcccgt attgacgccg ggcaagagca
     2941 actcggtcgc cgcatacact attctcagaa tgacttggtt gagtactcac cagtcacaga
     3001 aaagcatctt acggatggca tgacagtaag agaattatgc agtgctgcca taaccatgag
     3061 tgataacact gcggccaact tacttctgac aactatcgga ggaccgaagg agctaaccgc
     3121 ttttttgcac aacatggggg atcatgtaac tcgccttgat cgttgggaac cggagctgaa
     3181 tgaagccata ccaaacgacg agcgtgacac cacgatgcct gtagcaatgg caacaacgtt
     3241 gcgcaaacta ttaactggcg aactacttac tctagcttcc cggcaacaat taatagactg
     3301 gatggaggcg gataaagttg caggaccact tctgcgctcg gcccttccgg ctggctggtt
     3361 tattgctgat aaatctggag ccggtgagcg tgggtctcgc ggtatcattg cagcactggg
     3421 gccagatggt aagccctccc gtatcgtagt tatctacacg acggggagtc aggcaactat
     3481 ggatgaacga aatagacaga tcgctgagat aggtgcctca ctgattaagc attggtaatt
     3541 cgaaatgacc gaccaagcga cgcccaaccg gtatcagctc actcaaaggc ggtaatacgg
     3601 ttatccacag aatcagggga taacgcagga aagaacatgt gagcaaaagg ccagcaaaag
     3661 gccaggaacc gtaaaaaggc cgcgttgctg gcgtttttcc ataggctccg cccccctgac
     3721 gagcatcaca aaaatcgacg ctcaagtcag aggtggcgaa acccgacagg actataaaga
     3781 taccaggcgt ttccccctgg aagctccctc gtgcgctctc ctgttccgac cctgccgctt
     3841 accggatacc tgtccgcctt tctcccttcg ggaagcgtgg cgctttctca tagctcacgc
     3901 tgtaggtatc tcagttcggt gtaggtcgtt cgctccaagc tgggctgtgt gcacgaaccc
     3961 cccgttcagc ccgaccgctg cgccttatcc ggtaactatc gtcttgagtc caacccggta
     4021 agacacgact tatcgccact ggcagcagcc actggtaaca ggattagcag agcgaggtat
     4081 gtaggcggtg ctacagagtt cttgaagtgg tggcctaact acggctacac tagaaggaca
     4141 gtatttggta tctgcgctct gctgaagcca gttaccttcg gaaaaagagt tggtagctct
     4201 tgatccggca aacaaaccac cgctggtagc ggtggttttt ttgtttgcaa gcagcagatt
     4261 acgcgcagaa aaaaaggatt tcaagaagat cctttgatct tttctacggg gtctgacgct
     4321 cagtggaacg aaaactcacg ttaaggg
//
